Addgene plasmid #65848: pDEST15-GST-C11orf83
Purpose: bacterial expression of GST (N-ter) - C11orf83/UQCC3
Depositing lab: Amos Bairoch. Depositing organization: University of Geneva. Publication: C11orf83, a mitochondrial cardiolipin-binding protein involved in bc1 complex assembly and supercomplex stabilization. Desmurs M, Foti M, Raemy E, Vaz FM, Martinou JC, Bairoch A, Lane L. Mol Cell Biol. 2015 Apr;35(7):1139-56. doi: 10.1128/MCB.01047-14. Epub 2015 Jan 20. PubMed 25605331.
Backbone
  Vector backbone: pDEST15
  Backbone manufacturer: Life technologies
  Total vector size (bp): 5707
  Vector type: Bacterial Expression
Growth in bacteria
  Bacterial resistance: Ampicillin, 100 μg/mL
  Growth temperature: 37°C
  Growth strain: Top10
  Copy number: High Copy
Gene/Insert
  Gene/Insert name: UQCC3 WT (alt name: C11orf83)
  Species: H. sapiens (human)
  Mutation: WT
  GenBank ID: NM_001085372.2
  Entrez Gene: UQCC3 (a.k.a. C11orf83, CCDS41658.1, MC3DN9, UNQ655)
  Tag / fusion protein: GST (N terminal on insert)
  Cloning method: TOPO Cloning
  Sequencing primers: 5′ CACCGATTCCTTGCGGAAAATGCTGATCTCAGT; 3′ TCACGGTGACCTCCCGCCG
Terms and licenses: Academic/Nonprofit Terms; Industry Terms: Not Available to Industry
How to cite: pDEST15-GST-C11orf83 was a gift from Amos Bairoch (Addgene plasmid # 65848 ; http://n2t.net/addgene:65848 ; RRID:Addgene_65848)
