[The description below was written by a language model from this plasmid's Addgene catalogue record and pLannotate feature annotations shown in this document.]
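Description:
pDEST15-GST-C11orf83 is a 5,707 bp bacterial expression plasmid built on the Gateway destination vector pDEST15, designed to produce human UQCC3 (also known as C11orf83) in E. coli as a fusion with an N-terminal glutathione S-transferase tag. It is propagated through a ColE1/pBR322-type origin and selected with ampicillin via the β-lactamase gene and its own promoter. The catalogue lists it as high copy, although the feature table also shows the pBR322 bom region and the rop gene, which normally moderates copy number. Fragments of the tetracycline resistance gene and its promoter remain as nonfunctional remnants of the pBR322 lineage.

Expression is driven by the T7 promoter followed by the phage T7 gene 10 ribosome binding site, so production requires a host that supplies T7 RNA polymerase, and transcription ends at the T7 terminator. The open reading frame begins with Schistosoma japonicum GST, continues through the attB1 recombination site left by Gateway cloning, then a TEV protease recognition site, and finally the wild-type UQCC3 coding sequence, which is followed by attB2. The record gives TOPO cloning as the method, consistent with an entry clone that was subsequently recombined into the destination vector, though the record does not spell this out. A short annotated piece of a T7 gene 10-derived tag lies downstream of attB2 and is probably backbone sequence rather than part of the fusion.

GST permits affinity purification on glutathione resin, and the TEV site allows the tag to be removed afterward. The stated purpose is bacterial expression of GST-UQCC3, in connection with work on this mitochondrial cardiolipin-binding protein and its role in bc1 complex assembly and supercomplex stabilization.
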