Features (pLannotate 1.2.2; 18 found; start..end, strand, type, name):
     27..45      +  promoter       T7 promoter: promoter for bacteriophage T7 RNA polymerase
     77..99      +  RBS            RBS: efficient ribosome binding site from bacteriophage T7 gene 10 (Olins and Rangwala, 1989)
    107..760     +  CDS            GST26_SCHJA: Experimental evidence at protein level: Swiss-Prot protein existence level 1. GST isoenzymes appear to play a central role in the parasite detoxification system. Other functions are also suspected including a role in increasing the solubility of haematin in the parasite gut. From Schistosoma japonicum (Blood fluke).
    794..818     +  protein_bind   attB1: mutant version of attB; recombination site for the Gateway® BP reaction BP Clonase™
    839..859     +  CDS            TEV site: tobacco etch virus (TEV) protease recognition and cleavage site
    869..1144    +  CDS            UQCC3: UQCC3_HUMAN - Also known as C11orf83 From Homo sapiens (Human).
   1168..1192    -  protein_bind   attB2: mutant version of attB; recombination site for the Gateway® BP reaction BP Clonase™
   1213..1262    +  CDS            SET1 (fragment): solubility-enhancement tag derived from T7 phage gene 10B
   1270..1317    +  terminator     T7 terminator: transcription terminator for bacteriophage T7 RNA polymerase
   1343..1635    -  CDS            TcR (fragment): tetracycline efflux protein; tet; confers resistance to tetracycline
   1683..1711    -  promoter       tet promoter: E. coli promoter for tetracycline efflux protein gene
   1824..1928    +  promoter       AmpR promoter: bla
   1929..2789    +  CDS            AmpR: β-lactamase; bla; confers resistance to ampicillin, carbenicillin, and related antibiotics
   2960..3548    +  rep_origin     ori: high-copy-number ColE1/pMB1/pBR322/pUC origin of replication
   3734..3876    -  misc_feature   bom: basis of mobility region from pBR322
   3978..4169    -  CDS            rop: Rop protein, which maintains plasmids at low copy number; rop
   4186..4566    +  CDS            YPB1_ECOLX: Protein predicted: Swiss-Prot protein existence level 4. From Escherichia coli.
   4808..5       -  CDS            TcR (fragment) (across the origin): tetracycline efflux protein; tet; confers resistance to tetracycline
>Addgene plasmid #65848 | pDEST15-GST-C11orf83 | depositor full sequence | sequence record 112005 | pDEST15-GST-C11orf83 sequence 5707 bps
GGATCGAGATCTCGATCCCGCGAAATTAATACGACTCACTATAGGGAGACCACAACGGTTTCCCTCTAGA
AATAATTTTGTTTAACTTTAAGAAGGAGATATACATATGTCCCCTATACTAGGTTATTGGAAAATTAAGG
GCCTTGTGCAACCCACTCGACTTCTTTTGGAATATCTTGAAGAAAAATATGAAGAGCATTTGTATGAGCG
CGATGAAGGTGATAAATGGCGAAACAAAAAGTTTGAATTGGGTTTGGAGTTTCCCAATCTTCCTTATTAT
ATTGATGGTGATGTTAAATTAACACAGTCTATGGCCATCATACGTTATATAGCTGACAAGCACAACATGT
TGGGTGGTTGTCCAAAAGAGCGTGCAGAGATTTCAATGCTTGAAGGAGCGGTTTTGGATATTAGATACGG
TGTTTCGAGAATTGCATATAGTAAAGACTTTGAAACTCTCAAAGTTGATTTTCTTAGCAAGCTACCTGAA
ATGCTGAAAATGTTCGAAGATCGTTTATGTCATAAAACATATTTAAATGGTGATCATGTAACCCATCCTG
ACTTCATGTTGTATGACGCTCTTGATGTTGTTTTATACATGGACCCAATGTGCCTGGATGCGTTCCCAAA
ATTAGTTTGTTTTAAAAAACGTATTGAAGCTATCCCACAAATTGATAAGTACTTGAAATCCAGCAAGTAT
ATAGCATGGCCTTTGCAGGGCTGGCAAGCCACGTTTGGTGGTGGCGACCATCCTCCAAAATCGGATCTGG
TTCCGCGTCCATGGTCGAATCAAACAAGTTTGTACAAAAAAGCAGGCTCCGCGGCCGCCGTACTCGAGGA
AAACCTGTATTTTCAGGGCTCCTTCACCGATTCCTTGCGGAAAATGCTGATCTCAGTCGCAATGCTGGGC
GCAGGGGCTGGCGTGGGCTACGCGCTCCTCGTTATCGTGACCCCGGGAGAGCGGCGGAAGCAGGAAATGC
TAAAGGAGATGCCACTGCAGGACCCAAGGAGCAGGGAGGAGGCGGCCAGGACCCAGCAGCTATTGCTGGC
CACTCTGCAGGAGGCAGCGACCACGCAGGAGAACGTGGCCTGGAGGAAGAACTGGATGGTTGGCGGCGAA
GGCGGCGCCGGCGGGAGGTCACCGTGATAGCAAGGGTGGGCGCGCCGACCCAGCTTTCTTGTACAAAGTG
GTTTGATTCGACCCGGGATCCGGCTGCTAACAAAGCCCGAAAGGAAGCTGAGTTGGCTGCTGCCACCGCT
GAGCAATAACTAGCATAACCCCTTGGGGCCTCTAAACGGGTCTTGAGGGGTTTTTTGCTGAAAGGAGGAA
CTATATCCGGATATCCACAGGACGGGTGTGGTCGCCATGATCGCGTAGTCGATAGTGGCTCCAAGTAGCG
AAGCGAGCAGGACTGGGCGGCGGCCAAAGCGGTCGGACAGTGCTCCGAGAACGGGTGCGCATAGAAATTG
CATCAACGCATATAGCGCTAGCAGCACGCCATAGTGACTGGCGATGCTGTCGGAATGGACGATATCCCGC
AAGAGGCCCGGCAGTACCGGCATAACCAAGCCTATGCCTACAGCATCCAGGGTGACGGTGCCGAGGATGA
CGATGAGCGCATTGTTAGATTTCATACACGGTGCCTGACTGCGTTAGCAATTTAACTGTGATAAACTACC
GCATTAAAGCTTATCGATGATAAGCTGTCAAACATGAGAATTCTTGAAGACGAAAGGGCCTCGTGATACG
CCTATTTTTATAGGTTAATGTCATGATAATAATGGTTTCTTAGACGTCAGGTGGCACTTTTCGGGGAAAT
GTGCGCGGAACCCCTATTTGTTTATTTTTCTAAATACATTCAAATATGTATCCGCTCATGAGACAATAAC
CCTGATAAATGCTTCAATAATATTGAAAAAGGAAGAGTATGAGTATTCAACATTTCCGTGTCGCCCTTAT
TCCCTTTTTTGCGGCATTTTGCCTTCCTGTTTTTGCTCACCCAGAAACGCTGGTGAAAGTAAAAGATGCT
GAAGATCAGTTGGGTGCACGAGTGGGTTACATCGAACTGGATCTCAACAGCGGTAAGATCCTTGAGAGTT
TTCGCCCCGAAGAACGTTTTCCAATGATGAGCACTTTTAAAGTTCTGCTATGTGGCGCGGTATTATCCCG
TGTTGACGCCGGGCAAGAGCAACTCGGTCGCCGCATACACTATTCTCAGAATGACTTGGTTGAGTACTCA
CCAGTCACAGAAAAGCATCTTACGGATGGCATGACAGTAAGAGAATTATGCAGTGCTGCCATAACCATGA
GTGATAACACTGCGGCCAACTTACTTCTGACAACGATCGGAGGACCGAAGGAGCTAACCGCTTTTTTGCA
CAACATGGGGGATCATGTAACTCGCCTTGATCGTTGGGAACCGGAGCTGAATGAAGCCATACCAAACGAC
GAGCGTGACACCACGATGCCTGCAGCAATGGCAACAACGTTGCGCAAACTATTAACTGGCGAACTACTTA
CTCTAGCTTCCCGGCAACAATTAATAGACTGGATGGAGGCGGATAAAGTTGCAGGACCACTTCTGCGCTC
GGCCCTTCCGGCTGGCTGGTTTATTGCTGATAAATCTGGAGCCGGTGAGCGTGGGTCTCGCGGTATCATT
GCAGCACTGGGGCCAGATGGTAAGCCCTCCCGTATCGTAGTTATCTACACGACGGGGAGTCAGGCAACTA
TGGATGAACGAAATAGACAGATCGCTGAGATAGGTGCCTCACTGATTAAGCATTGGTAACTGTCAGACCA
AGTTTACTCATATATACTTTAGATTGATTTAAAACTTCATTTTTAATTTAAAAGGATCTAGGTGAAGATC
CTTTTTGATAATCTCATGACCAAAATCCCTTAACGTGAGTTTTCGTTCCACTGAGCGTCAGACCCCGTAG
AAAAGATCAAAGGATCTTCTTGAGATCCTTTTTTTCTGCGCGTAATCTGCTGCTTGCAAACAAAAAAACC
ACCGCTACCAGCGGTGGTTTGTTTGCCGGATCAAGAGCTACCAACTCTTTTTCCGAAGGTAACTGGCTTC
AGCAGAGCGCAGATACCAAATACTGTCCTTCTAGTGTAGCCGTAGTTAGGCCACCACTTCAAGAACTCTG
TAGCACCGCCTACATACCTCGCTCTGCTAATCCTGTTACCAGTGGCTGCTGCCAGTGGCGATAAGTCGTG
TCTTACCGGGTTGGACTCAAGACGATAGTTACCGGATAAGGCGCAGCGGTCGGGCTGAACGGGGGGTTCG
TGCACACAGCCCAGCTTGGAGCGAACGACCTACACCGAACTGAGATACCTACAGCGTGAGCTATGAGAAA
GCGCCACGCTTCCCGAAGGGAGAAAGGCGGACAGGTATCCGGTAAGCGGCAGGGTCGGAACAGGAGAGCG
CACGAGGGAGCTTCCAGGGGGAAACGCCTGGTATCTTTATAGTCCTGTCGGGTTTCGCCACCTCTGACTT
GAGCGTCGATTTTTGTGATGCTCGTCAGGGGGGCGGAGCCTATGGAAAAACGCCAGCAACGCGGCCTTTT
TACGGTTCCTGGCCTTTTGCTGGCCTTTTGCTCACATGTTCTTTCCTGCGTTATCCCCTGATTCTGTGGA
TAACCGTATTACCGCCTTTGAGTGAGCTGATACCGCTCGCCGCAGCCGAACGACCGAGCGCAGCGAGTCA
GTGAGCGAGGAAGCGGAAGAGCGCCTGATGCGGTATTTTCTCCTTACGCATCTGTGCGGTATTTCACACC
GCATATATGGTGCACTCTCAGTACAATCTGCTCTGATGCCGCATAGTTAAGCCAGTATACACTCCGCTAT
CGCTACGTGACTGGGTCATGGCTGCGCCCCGACACCCGCCAACACCCGCTGACGCGCCCTGACGGGCTTG
TCTGCTCCCGGCATCCGCTTACAGACAAGCTGTGACCGTCTCCGGGAGCTGCATGTGTCAGAGGTTTTCA
CCGTCATCACCGAAACGCGCGAGGCAGCTGCGGTAAAGCTCATCAGCGTGGTCGTGAAGCGATTCACAGA
TGTCTGCCTGTTCATCCGCGTCCAGCTCGTTGAGTTTCTCCAGAAGCGTTAATGTCTGGCTTCTGATAAA
GCGGGCCATGTTAAGGGCGGTTTTTTCCTGTTTGGTCACTGATGCCTCCGTGTAAGGGGGATTTCTGTTC
ATGGGGGTAATGATACCGATGAAACGAGAGAGGATGCTCACGATACGGGTTACTGATGATGAACATGCCC
GGTTACTGGAACGTTGTGAGGGTAAACAACTGGCGGTATGGATGCGGCGGGACCAGAGAAAAATCACTCA
GGGTCAATGCCAGCGCTTCGTTAATACAGATGTAGGTGTTCCACAGGGTAGCCAGCAGCATCCTGCGATG
CAGATCCGGAACATAATGGTGCAGGGCGCTGACTTCCGCGTTTCCAGACTTTACGAAACACGGAAACCGA
AGACCATTCATGTTGTTGCTCAGGTCGCAGACGTTTTGCAGCAGCAGTCGCTTCACGTTCGCTCGCGTAT
CGGTGATTCATTCTGCTAACCAGTAAGGCAACCCCGCCAGCCTAGCCGGGTCCTCAACGACAGGAGCACG
ATCATGCGCACCCGTGGCCAGGACCCAACGCTGCCCGAGATGCGCCGCGTGCGGCTGCTGGAGATGGCGG
ACGCGATGGATATGTTCTGCCAAGGGTTGGTTTGCGCATTCACAGTTCTCCGCAAGAATTGATTGGCTCC
AATTCTTGGAGTGGTGAATCCGTTAGCGAGGTGCCGCCGGCTTCCATTCAGGTCGAGGTGGCCCGGCTCC
ATGCACCGCGACGCAACGCGGGGAGGCAGACAAGGTATAGGGCGGCGCCTACAATCCATGCCAACCCGTT
CCATGTGCTCGCCGAGGCGGCATAAATCGCCGTGACGATCAGCGGTCCAGTGATCGAAGTTAGGCTGGTA
AGAGCCGCGAGCGATCCTTGAAGCTGTCCCTGATGGTCGTCATCTACCTGCCTGGACAGCATGGCCTGCA
ACGCGGGCATCCCGATGCCGCCGGAAGCGAGAAGAATCATAATGGGGAAGGCCATCCAGCCTCGCGTCGC
GAACGCCAGCAAGACGTAGCCCAGCGCGTCGGCCGCCATGCCGGCGATAATGGCCTGCTTCTCGCCGAAA
CGTTTGGTGGCGGGACCAGTGACGAAGGCTTGAGCGAGGGCGTGCAAGATTCCGAATACCGCAAGCGACA
GGCCGATCATCGTCGCGCTCCAGCGAAAGCGGTCCTCGCCGAAAATGACCCAGAGCGCTGCCGGCACCTG
TCCTACGAGTTGCATGATAAAGAAGACAGTCATAAGTGCGGCGACGATAGTCATGCCCCGCGCCCACCGG
AAGGAGCTGACTGGGTTGAAGGCTCTCAAGGGCATCGGTCGATCGACGCTCTCCCTTATGCGACTCCTGC
ATTAGGAAGCAGCCCAGTAGTAGGTTGAGGCCGTTGAGCACCGCCGCCGCAAGGAATGGTGCATGCAAGG
AGATGGCGCCCAACAGTCCCCCGGCCACGGGGCCTGCCACCATACCCACGCCGAAACAAGCGCTCATGAG
CCCGAAGTGGCGAGCCCGATCTTCCCCATCGGTGATGTCGGCGATATAGGCGCCAGCAACCGCACCTGTG
GCGCCGGTGATGCCGGCCACGATGCGTCCGGCGTAGA
