>Addgene plasmid #65848 | pDEST15-GST-C11orf83 | addgene partial sequence | sequence record 116426 | T7term 5'-GCTAGTTATTGCTCAGCGG-3'
GTTAGCAGCCGGATCCCGGGTCGAATCAAACCACTTTGTACAAGAAAGCTGGGTCGGCGCGCCCACCCTT
GCTATCACGGTGACCTCCCGCCGGCGCCGCCTTCGCCGCCAACCATCCAGTTCTTCCTCCAGGCCACGTT
CTCCTGCGTGGTCGCTGCCTCCTGCAGAGTGGCCAGCAATAGCTGCTGGGTCCTGGCCGCCTCCTCCCTG
CTCCTTGGGTCCTGCAGTGGCATCTCCTTTAGCATTTCCTGCTTCCGCCGCTCTCCCGGGGTCACGATAA
CGAGGAGCGCGTAGCCCACGCCAGCCCCTGCGCCCAGCATTGCGACTGAGATCAGCATTTTCCGCAAGGA
ATCGGTGAAGGAGCCCTGAAAATACAGGTTTTCCTCGAGTACGGCGGCCGCGGAGCCTGCTTTTTTGTAC
AAACTTGTTTGATTCGACCATGGACGCGGAACCAGATCCGATTTTGGAGGATGGTCGCCACCACCAAACG
TGGCTTGCCAGCCCTGCAAAGGCCATGCTATATACTTGCTGGATTTCAAGTACTTATCAATTTGTGGGAT
AGCTTCAATACGTTTTTTAAAACAAACTAATTTTGGGAACGCATCCAGGCACATTGGGTCCATGTATAAA
ACAACATCAAGAGCGTCATACAACATGAAGTCAGGATGGGTTACATGATCACCATTTAAATATGTTTTAT
GACAT
