>Addgene plasmid #65848 | pDEST15-GST-C11orf83 | addgene partial sequence | sequence record 117116 | T7 5'-TAATACGACTCACTATAGGG-3'
AGATATACATATGTCCCCTATACTAGGTTATTGGAAAATTAAGGGCCTTGTGCAACCCACTCGACTTCTT
TTGGAATATCTTGAAGAAAAATATGAAGAGCATTTGTATGAGCGCGATGAAGGTGATAAATGGCGAAACA
AAAAGTTTGAATTGGGTTTGGAGTTTCCCAATCTTCCTTATTATATTGATGGTGATGTTAAATTAACACA
GTCTATGGCCATCATACGTTATATAGCTGACAAGCACAACATGTTGGGTGGTTGTCCAAAAGAGCGTGCA
GAGATTTCAATGCTTGAAGGAGCGGTTTTGGATATTAGATACGGTGTTTCGAGAATTGCATATAGTAAAG
ACTTTGAAACTCTCAAAGTTGATTTTCTTAGCAAGCTACCTGAAATGCTGAAAATGTTCGAAGATCGTTT
ATGTCATAAAACATATTTAAATGGTGATCATGTAACCCATCCTGACTTCATGTTGTATGACGCTCTTGAT
GTTGTTTTATACATGGACCCAATGTGCCTGGATGCGTTCCCAAAATTAGTTTGTTTTAAAAAACGTATTG
AAGCTATCCCACAAATTGATAAGTACTTGAAATCCAGCAAGTATATAGCATGGCCTTTGCAGGGCTGGCA
AGCCACGTTTGGTGGTGGCGACCATCCTCCAAAATCGGATCTGGTTCCGCGTCCATGGTCGAATCAAACA
AGTTTGTACAAAAAAGCAGGCTCCGCGGCCGCCGTACTCGA
